>Addgene plasmid #100956 | pJH2972 | addgene full sequence | sequence record 222978 | Addgene NGS Result
TCGCGCGTTTCGGTGATGACGGTGAAAACCTCTGACACATGCAGCTCCCGGAGACGGTCACAGCTTGTCT
GTAAGCGGATGCCGGGAGCAGACAAGCCCGTCAGGGCGCGTCAGCGGGTGTTGGCGGGTGTCGGGGCTGG
CTTAACTATGCGGCATCAGAGCAGATTGTACTGAGAGTGCACCATACCACCTTTTCAATTCATCATTTTT
TTTTTATTCTTTTTTTTGATTTCGAATTCGAGCTCGTTTAAACTGGATGGCGGCGTTAGTATCGAATCGA
CAGCAGTATAGCGACCAGCATTCACATACGATTGACGCATGATATTACTTTCTGCGCACTTAACTTCGCA
TCTGGGCAGATGATGTCGAGGCGAAAAAAAATATAAATCACGCTAACATTTGATTAAAATAGAACAACTA
CAATATAAAAAAACTATACAAATGACAAGTTCTTGAAAACAAGAATCTTTTTATTGTCAGTACTGATTAG
TTTTGCTGGCCGCATCTTCTCAAATATGCTTCCCAGCCTGCTTTTCTGTAACGTTCACCCTCTACCTTAG
CATCCCTTCCCTTTGCAAATAGTCCTCTTCCAACAATAATAATGTCAGATCCTGTAGAGACCACATCATC
CACGGTTCTATACTGTTGACCCAATGCGTCTCCCTTGTCATCTAAACCCACACCGGGTGTCATAATCAAC
CAATCGTAACCTTCATCTCTTCCACCCATGTCTCTTTGAGCAATAAAGCCGATAACAAAATCTTTGTCGC
TCTTCGCAATGTCAACAGTACCCTTAGTATATTCTCCAGTAGATAGGGAGCCCTTGCATGACAATTCTGC
TAACATCAAAAGGCCTCTAGGTTCCTTTGTTACTTCTTCTGCCGCCTGCTTCAAACCGCTAACAATACCT
GGGCCCACCACACCGTGTGCATTCGTAATGTCTGCCCATTCTGCTATTCTGTATACACCCGCAGAGTACT
GCAATTTGACTGTATTACCAATGTCAGCAAATTTTCTGTCTTCGAAGAGTAAAAAATTGTACTTGGCGGA
TAATGCCTTTAGCGGCTTAACTGTGCCCTCCATGGAAAAATCAGTCAAGATATCCACATGTGTTTTTAGT
AAACAAATTTTGGGACCTAATGCTTCAACTAACTCCAGTAATTCCTTGGTGGTACGAACATCCAATGAAG
CACACAAGTTTGTTTGCTTTTCGTGCATGATATTAAATAGCTTGGCAGCAACAGGACTAGGATGAGTAGC
AGCACGTTCCTTATATGTAGCTTTCGACATGGTTGTTTATGTTCGGATGTGATGTGAGAACTGTATCCTA
GCAAGATTTTAAAAGGAAGTATATGAAAGAAGAACCTCAGTGGCAAATCCTAACCTTTTATATTTCTCTA
CAGGGGCGCGGCGTGGGGACAATTCAACGCGTCTGTGAGGGGAGCGTTTCCCTGCTCGCAGGTCCGCAGC
GAGGAGCCGTAATTTTTGCTTCGCGCCGTGCGGCCATCAAAATGTATGGATGCAAATGATTATACATGGG
GATGTATGGGCTAAATGTACGGGCGACAGTCACATCATGCCCCTGAGCTGCGCACGTCAAGACTGTCAAG
GAGGGTATTCTGGGCCTCCATGTCGCTGGCCGGGTGACCCGGCGGGGAAAGTACCTTCAAAGAATGGGGT
CTTATCTTGTTTTGCAAGTACCACTGAGCAGGATAATAATAGAAATGATAATATACTATAGTAGAGATAA
CGTCGATGACTTCCCATACTGTAATTGCTTTTAGTTGTGTATTTTTAGTGTGCAAGTTTCTGTAAATCGA
TTAATTTTTTTTTCTTTCCTCTTTTTATTAACCTTAATTTTTATTTTAGATTCCTGACTTCAACTCAAGA
CGCACAGATATTATAACATCTGCATAATAGGCATTTGCAAGAATTACTCGTGAGTAAGGAAAGAGTGAGG
AACTATCGCATACCTGCATTTAAAGATGCCGATTTGGGCGCGAATCCTTTATTTTGGCTTCACCCTCATA
CTATTATCAGGGCCAGAAAAAGGAAGTGTTTCCCTCCTTCTTGAATTGATGTTACCCTCATAAAGCACGT
GGCCTCTTATCGAGAAAGAAATTACCGTCGCTCGTGATTTGTTTGCAAAAAGAACAAAACTGAAAAAACC
CAGACACGCTCGACTTCCTGTCTTCCTATTGATTGCAGCTTCCAATTTCGTCACACAACAAGGTCCTAGC
GACGGCTCACAGGTTTTGTAACAAGCAATCGAAGGTTCTGGAATGGCGGGAAAGGGTTTAGTACCACATG
CTATGATGCCCACTGTGATCTCCAGAGCAAAGTTCGTTCGATCGTACTGTTACTCTCTCTCTTTCAAACA
GAATTGTCCGAATCGTGTGACAACAACAGCCTGTTCTCACACACTCTTTTCTTCTAACCAAGGGGGTGGT
TTAGTTTAGTAGAACCTCGTGAAACTTACATTTACATATATATAAACTTGCATAAATTGGTCAATGCAAG
AAATACATATTTGGTCTTTTCTAATTCGTAGTTTTTCAAGTTCTTAGATGCTTTCTTTTTCTCTTTTTTA
CAGATCATCAAGGAAGTAATTATCTACTTTTTACAACAAATATAAAACACCGGATCTCAAAATGGATAAA
AAGTATAGTATTGGTTTAGATATTGGTACTAACTCTGTGGGTTGGGCAGTTATCACTGACGAATATAAAG
TTCCATCAAAGAAATTTAAGGTGTTAGGTAACACTGACAGACACTCAATAAAAAAGAATCTTATCGGTGC
TCTTTTGTTCGACTCCGGTGAAACTGCCGAGGCTACACGTTTAAAAAGAACAGCAAGAAGAAGATATACC
CGTAGAAAAAATAGAATATGTTATTTACAAGAAATCTTTTCTAATGAAATGGCTAAAGTTGATGATTCCT
TTTTCCATAGATTGGAAGAGTCATTTTTGGTTGAAGAAGACAAAAAGCATGAGAGACATCCAATCTTTGG
GAATATAGTTGATGAAGTGGCTTACCATGAAAAATATCCTACCATTTATCATTTAAGAAAGAAATTGGTA
GATTCAACTGATAAAGCTGACCTTAGATTAATCTATTTAGCACTTGCCCATATGATTAAATTTAGAGGTC
ATTTTTTGATTGAAGGTGATTTGAACCCAGATAATTCTGACGTGGATAAATTATTTATTCAATTAGTCCA
AACCTACAACCAATTATTTGAGGAAAATCCAATTAATGCTAGTGGTGTCGATGCCAAAGCTATATTATCA
GCCAGATTATCAAAATCTAGACGTTTGGAAAATTTGATTGCCCAATTGCCAGGAGAAAAAAAGAATGGAT
TATTTGGAAACTTGATCGCATTATCATTGGGTTTGACACCAAATTTTAAATCTAATTTTGATTTAGCTGA
AGATGCTAAATTACAATTATCAAAAGACACCTATGACGACGATTTGGACAATTTACTTGCTCAAATTGGT
GATCAATATGCAGATTTGTTCTTAGCTGCTAAAAACTTATCTGATGCTATTTTGTTGTCTGATATTTTGA
GAGTGAACACAGAAATAACCAAAGCTCCATTATCAGCATCTATGATCAAACGTTATGATGAACACCATCA
GGATTTGACTTTATTGAAAGCTTTGGTGAGACAACAATTGCCAGAGAAGTATAAAGAAATCTTTTTCGAT
CAATCTAAAAACGGGTATGCAGGTTATATTGATGGGGGTGCCTCCCAAGAGGAATTTTACAAATTTATAA
AACCTATTTTAGAAAAGATGGATGGGACTGAGGAACTTTTGGTCAAATTGAACAGAGAAGATTTGTTACG
TAAACAGAGAACTTTTGATAATGGTAGTATACCTCACCAAATTCATTTGGGTGAGTTGCATGCAATTTTA
AGAAGACAAGAAGATTTTTATCCATTTTTAAAAGATAATAGAGAAAAAATCGAGAAAATTTTAACCTTTA
GAATTCCATACTATGTTGGGCCTTTGGCTAGAGGTAATTCAAGATTTGCCTGGATGACACGTAAATCAGA
AGAAACTATTACCCCTTGGAATTTTGAAGAGGTTGTTGATAAAGGAGCATCAGCACAGAGTTTTATTGAA
AGAATGACCAATTTCGATAAAAACTTACCAAATGAAAAAGTTTTACCAAAACATTCCTTGTTATACGAAT
ATTTTACTGTTTACAATGAACTTACAAAGGTTAAATATGTTACTGAAGGTATGCGTAAGCCAGCCTTTTT
ATCTGGAGAACAGAAAAAGGCAATAGTTGATTTATTGTTTAAAACAAATAGAAAAGTTACTGTTAAACAA
TTAAAAGAAGATTACTTTAAGAAAATTGAATGTTTTGATTCAGTTGAAATCAGTGGTGTTGAAGACAGAT
TTAATGCTAGTTTAGGAACTTACCATGATTTACTTAAAATTATCAAAGATAAAGATTTCTTGGATAACGA
AGAAAATGAAGACATTTTAGAAGACATTGTTTTAACCTTAACTTTATTCGAAGATAGAGAGATGATTGAA
GAACGTTTGAAGACTTATGCACATTTGTTTGACGATAAAGTGATGAAACAGTTGAAAAGAAGACGTTATA
CTGGATGGGGTAGATTGTCTCGTAAATTGATCAATGGAATTAGAGATAAACAAAGTGGTAAAACTATCTT
GGACTTTTTGAAATCTGACGGATTTGCTAATAGAAATTTCATGCAATTGATCCACGACGATAGTTTGACA
TTTAAAGAAGACATCCAAAAGGCCCAAGTGAGTGGGCAAGGTGATTCATTACATGAACATATTGCAAATT
TAGCCGGATCTCCTGCTATTAAGAAAGGGATATTACAAACTGTTAAAGTTGTGGATGAATTAGTGAAAGT
AATGGGAAGACATAAACCTGAAAACATTGTCATTGAGATGGCAAGAGAAAATCAAACTACACAAAAAGGA
CAGAAAAATAGTAGAGAACGTATGAAAAGAATAGAAGAGGGTATTAAAGAATTGGGTAGTCAAATATTGA
AAGAACACCCAGTGGAAAATACCCAGTTGCAAAATGAAAAATTATATCTTTACTACCTTCAAAATGGACG
TGATATGTATGTTGATCAGGAATTAGATATAAATAGACTTTCAGATTATGATGTAGATCATATAGTTCCA
CAATCTTTCTTGAAAGATGATTCCATAGACAATAAAGTATTAACTAGAAGTGATAAAAATAGAGGTAAAA
GTGATAATGTCCCAAGTGAGGAAGTCGTCAAAAAGATGAAAAATTACTGGCGTCAACTTTTGAATGCTAA
ATTAATTACTCAAAGAAAATTTGATAATTTGACTAAAGCAGAAAGAGGTGGGCTTTCTGAATTAGATAAA
GCCGGGTTCATTAAAAGACAATTGGTCGAAACTAGACAAATTACTAAACATGTTGCCCAAATTTTAGATT
CCCGTATGAACACTAAGTATGACGAAAATGATAAGTTAATACGTGAGGTTAAAGTCATTACTTTAAAATC
AAAACTTGTCTCTGATTTCAGAAAGGATTTCCAATTCTATAAAGTTAGAGAAATTAATAATTATCATCAT
GCTCATGATGCATATTTGAATGCTGTAGTTGGAACTGCTTTAATCAAGAAATACCCTAAATTAGAATCTG
AATTTGTATATGGTGATTACAAAGTCTATGATGTTAGAAAGATGATTGCTAAATCAGAACAAGAAATTGG
TAAAGCTACAGCTAAATACTTCTTTTACTCTAACATTATGAATTTCTTTAAAACAGAAATTACTTTGGCA
AACGGTGAAATTAGAAAAAGACCTCTTATTGAAACAAATGGTGAGACTGGAGAGATAGTTTGGGACAAAG
GGCGTGATTTCGCTACTGTTAGAAAAGTTTTATCAATGCCACAAGTTAACATTGTAAAGAAAACAGAGGT
TCAAACTGGTGGTTTCTCAAAAGAAAGTATTTTGCCTAAAAGAAATAGTGATAAATTGATTGCCAGAAAA
AAGGATTGGGATCCAAAGAAATATGGTGGTTTCGACTCACCAACCGTAGCCTATTCTGTTTTGGTTGTGG
CAAAGGTTGAAAAGGGTAAAAGTAAAAAGCTTAAATCAGTAAAAGAACTTTTGGGTATTACAATAATGGA
AAGAAGTTCCTTTGAAAAGAACCCTATTGATTTTTTGGAAGCTAAAGGTTATAAGGAAGTAAAGAAGGAC
TTAATAATCAAATTGCCTAAATATTCTTTATTTGAATTAGAAAATGGGAGAAAAAGAATGTTGGCTTCTG
CTGGAGAATTGCAAAAGGGTAATGAATTAGCATTGCCTTCCAAATATGTTAACTTCTTGTATTTAGCTTC
ACACTATGAAAAGTTGAAAGGGTCACCAGAAGATAACGAGCAAAAACAATTATTTGTTGAACAACACAAA
CACTACTTAGATGAGATTATAGAACAAATTAGTGAATTCAGTAAAAGAGTGATATTAGCTGATGCAAATT
TAGATAAAGTTTTGTCAGCCTATAACAAACATAGAGATAAGCCAATTAGAGAACAAGCAGAAAACATTAT
TCACTTATTTACCCTTACCAATTTAGGAGCACCTGCTGCTTTCAAGTATTTTGATACAACAATTGATCGT
AAAAGATATACCTCAACAAAAGAAGTCTTAGACGCCACCTTAATTCATCAATCAATCACTGGATTGTATG
AGACAAGAATTGATTTGTCTCAATTGGGTGGTGATGAAGGGGCTGATCCTAAGAAGAAAAGAAAAGTTGA
TCCAAAGAAAAAGCGTAAGGTGGATCCTAAGAAAAAGAGAAAGGTTGACTACAAAGACCATGACGGTGAT
TATAAAGATCATGACATCGACTACAAGGATGACGATGACAAGTGATAATCTCTTCTCGAGTCATGTAATT
AGTTATGTCACGCTTACATTCACGCCCTCCCCCCACATCCGCTCTAACCGAAAAGGAAGGAGTTAGACAA
CCTGAAGTCTAGGTCCCTATTTATTTTTTTATAGTTATGTTAGTATTAAGAACGTTATTTATATTTCAAA
TTTTTCTTTTTTTTCTGTACAGACGCGTGTACGCATGTAACATTATACTGAAAACCTTGCTTGAGAAGGT
TTTGGGACGCTCGAAGGCTTTAATTTGCGGCCGGTACTGCGGTGTGAAATACCGCACAGATGCGTAAGGA
GAAAATACCGCATCAGGAAATTGTAAGCGTTAATATTTTGTTAAAATTCGCGTTAAATTTTTGTTAAATC
AGCTCATTTTTTAACCAATAGGCCGAAATCGGCAAAATCCCTTATAAATCAAAAGAATAGACCGAGATAG
GGT
[37 nt withheld, positions 7354-7390]
AAAGAACGTGGACTCCAACGTCAAAGG
[49 nt withheld, positions 7418-7466]
T
[91 nt withheld, positions 7468-7558]
G
[124 nt withheld, positions 7560-7683]
CCATTCGCCATTCAGGCTGCGCAACTGTTGGGAAGGGCGATCGGTGCGGGCCTCTTCGCTATTACGCCAG
CTGGCGAAAGGGGGATGTGCTGCAAGGCGATTAAGTTGGGTAACGCCAGGGTTTTCCCAGTCACGACGTT
GTAAAACGACGGCCAGTGAATTGTAATACGACTCACTATAGGGCGAATTGGAGCTCCACCGCGGTGGCGG
CCGCTCTAGAACTAGTGGATCCCCCGGGCTGCAGGAATTCGATATCAAGCTTTCTTTGAAAAGATAATGT
ATGATTATGCTTTCACTCATATTTATACAGAAACTTGATGTTTTCTTTCGAGTATATACAAGGTGATTAC
ATGTACGTTTGAAGTACAACTCTAGATTTTGTAGTGCCCTCTTGGGCTAGCGGTAAAGGTGCGCATTTTT
TCACACCCTACAATGTTCTGTTCAAAAGATTTTGGTCAAACGCTGTAGAAGTGAAAGTTGGTGCGCATGT
TTCGGCGTTCGAAACTTCTCCGCAGTGAAAGATAAATGATCCTAGATGCGAGATATCCTCATGCCTAGGT
TTTAGAGCTAGAAATAGCAAGTTAAAATAAGGCTAGTCCGTTATCAACTTGAAAAAGTGGCACCGAGTCG
GTGGTGCTTTTTTTGTTTTTTATGTCTACCGTCGACCTCGAGGGGGGGCCCGGTACCCAGCTTTTGTTCC
CTTTAGTGAGGGTTAATTTCGAGCTTGGCGTAATCATGGTCATAGCTGTTTCCTGTGTGAAATTGTTATC
CGCTCACAATTCCACACAACATACGAGCCGGAAGCATAAAGTGTAAAGCCTGGGGTGCCTAATGAGTGAG
CTAACTCACATTAATTGCGTTGCGCTCACTGCCCGCTTTCCAGTCGGGAAACCTGTCGTGCCAGCTGCAT
TAATGAATCGGCCAACGCGCGGGGAGAGGCGGTTTGCGTATTGGGCGCTCTTCCGCTTCCTCGCTCACTG
ACTCGCTGCGCTCGGTCGTTCGGCTGCGGCGAGCGGTATCAGCTCACTCAAAGGCGGTAATACGGTTATC
CACAGAATCAGGGGATAACGCAGGAAAGAACATGTGAGCAAAAGGCCAGCAAAAGGCCAGGAACCGTAAA
AAGGCCGCGTTGCTGGCGTTTTTCCATAGGCTCCGCCCCCCTGACGAGCATCACAAAAATCGACGCTCAA
GTCAGAGGTGGCGAAACCCGACAGGACTATAAAGATACCAGGCGTTTCCCCCTGGAAGCTCCCTCGTGCG
CTCTCCTGTTCCGACCCTGCCGCTTACCGGATACCTGTCCGCCTTTCTCCCTTCGGGAAGCGTGGCGCTT
TCTCATAGCTCACGCTGTAGGTATCTCAGTTCGGTGTAGGTCGTTCGCTCCAAGCTGGGCTGTGTGCACG
AACCCCCCGTTCAGCCCGACCGCTGCGCCTTATCCGGTAACTATCGTCTTGAGTCCAACCCGGTAAGACA
CGACTTATCGCCACTGGCAGCAGCCACTGGTAACAGGATTAGCAGAGCGAGGTATGTAGGCGGTGCTACA
GAGTTCTTGAAGTGGTGGCCTAACTACGGCTACACTAGAAGAACAGTATTTGGTATCTGCGCTCTGCTGA
AGCCAGTTACCTTCGGAAAAAGAGTTGGTAGCTCTTGATCCGGCAAACAAACCACCGCTGGTAGCGGTGG
TTTTTTTGTTTGCAAGCAGCAGATTACGCGCAGAAAAAAAGGATCTCAAGAAGATCCTTTGATCTTTTCT
ACGGGGTCTGACGCTCAGTGGAACGAAAACTCACGTTAAGGGATTTTGGTCATGAGATTATCAAAAAGGA
TCTTCACCTAGATCCTTTTAAATTAAAAATGAAGTTTTAAATCAATCTAAAGTATATATGAGTAAACTTG
GTCTGACAGTTACCAATGCTTAATCAGTGAGGCACCTATCTCAGCGATCTGTCTATTTCGTTCATCCATA
GTTGCCTGACTCCCCGTCGTGTAGATAACTACGATACGGGAGGGCTTACCATCTGGCCCCAGTGCTGCAA
TGATACCGCGAGACCCACGCTCACCGGCTCCAGATTTATCAGCAATAAACCAGCCAGCCGGAAGGGCCGA
GCGCAGAAGTGGTCCTGCAACTTTATCCGCCTCCATCCAGTCTATTAATTGTTGCCGGGAAGCTAGAGTA
AGTAGTTCGCCAGTTAATAGTTTGCGCAACGTTGTTGCCATTGCTACAGGCATCGTGGTGTCACGCTCGT
CGTTTGGTATGGCTTCATTCAGCTCCGGTTCCCAACGATCAAGGCGAGTTACATGATCCCCCATGTTGTG
CAAAAAAGCGGTTAGCTCCTTCGGTCCTCCGATCGTTGTCAGAAGTAAGTTGGCCGCAGTGTTATCACTC
ATGGTTATGGCAGCACTGCATAATTCTCTTACTGTCATGCCATCCGTAAGATGCTTTTCTGTGACTGGTG
AGTACTCAACCAAGTCATTCTGAGAATAGTGTATGCGGCGACCGAGTTGCTCTTGCCCGGCGTCAATACG
GGATAATACCGCGCCACATAGCAGAACTTTAAAAGTGCTCATCATTGGAAAACGTTCTTCGGGGCGAAAA
CTCTCAAGGATCTTACCGCTGTTGAGATCCAGTTCGATGTAACCCACTCGTGCACCCAACTGATCTTCAG
CATCTTTTACTTTCACCAGCGTTTCTGGGTGAGCAAAAACAGGAAGGCAAAATGCCGCAAAAAAGGGAAT
AAGGGCGACACGGAAATGTTGAATACTCATACTCTTCCTTTTTCAATATTATTGAAGCATTTATCAGGGT
TATTGTCTCATGAGCGGATACATATTTGAATGTATTTAGAAAAATAAACAAATAGGGGTTCCGCGCACAT
TTCCCCGAAAAGTGCCACCTGGGTCCTTTTCATCACGTGCTATAAAAATAATTATAATTTAAATTTTTTA
ATATAAATATATAAATTAAAAATAGAAAGTAAAAAAAGAAATTAAAGAAAAAATAGTTTTTGTTTTCCGA
AGATGTAAAAGACTCTAGGGGGATCGCCAACAAATACTACCTTTTATCTTGCTCTTCCTGCTCTCAGGTA
TTAATGCCGAATTGTTTCATCTTGTCTGTGTAGAAGACCACACACGAAAATCCTGTGATTTTACATTTTA
CTTATCGTTAATCGAATGTATATCTATTTAATCTGCTTTTCTTGTCTAATAAATATATATGTAAAGTACG
CTTTTTGTTGAAATTTTTTAAACCTTTGTTTATTTTTTTTTCTTCATTCCGTAACTCTTCTACCTTCTTT
ATTTACTTTCTAAAATCCAAATACAAAACATAAAAATAAATAAACACAGAGTAAATTCCCAAATTATTCC
ATCATTAAAAGATACGAGGCGCGTGTAAGTTACAGGCAAGCGATCCGTCTAAGAAACCATTATTATCATG
ACATTAACCTATAAAAATAGGCGTATCACGAGGCCCTTTCGTC
Features (pLannotate 1.2.2; 28 found; start..end, strand, type, name):
    137..186     +  misc_feature   bom (fragment): basis of mobility region from pBR322
    194..234     +  promoter       URA3 promoter (fragment): S. cerevisiae URA3
    284..481     -  terminator     TEF terminator: Ashbya gossypii TEF terminator
    487..1290    -  CDS            URA3: orotidine-5'-phosphate decarboxylase, required for uracil biosynthesis; S. cerevisiae URA3; yeast auxotrophic marker, counterselectable with 5-fluoroorotic acid (5-FOA)
   1291..1634    -  promoter       TEF promoter: Ashbya gossypii TEF promoter
   1660..1767    -  CDS            ADP1 (fragment): ADP1_YEAST - Experimental evidence at protein level: Swiss-Prot protein existence level 1. From Saccharomyces cerevisiae (strain ATCC 204508 / S288c) (Baker's yeast).
   2652..6755    +  CDS            cas9: CAS9_STRP1 - Also known as csn1 From Streptococcus pyogenes serotype M1.
   6837..6902    +  CDS            3xFLAG: three tandem FLAG® epitope tags, followed by an enterokinase cleavage site
   6921..7168    +  terminator     CYC1 terminator: S. cerevisiae CYC1; transcription terminator for CYC1
   7178..7227    +  misc_feature   bom (fragment): basis of mobility region from pBR322
   7255..7683    -  rep_origin     f1 ori (sequence partly withheld): f1 bacteriophage origin of replication; arrow indicates direction of (+) strand synthesis
   7687..7844    -  CDS            lacZα (fragment): LacZα fragment of β-galactosidase; lacZ fragment
   7847..7865    +  promoter       T7 promoter: promoter for bacteriophage T7 RNA polymerase
   7874..7945    +  misc_feature   MCS (fragment): pBluescript multiple cloning site
   7946..8214    +  promoter       SNR52 promoter: promoter for the S. cerevisiae small nucleolar RNA gene SNR52
   8242..8316    +  misc_RNA       gRNA scaffold: guide RNA scaffold for the Streptococcus pyogenes CRISPR/Cas9 system
   8321..8340    +  terminator     SUP4 terminator: transcription terminator for the S. cerevisiae SUP4 tRNA gene
   8340..8370    +  misc_feature   MCS (fragment): pBluescript multiple cloning site
   8383..8401    -  promoter       T3 promoter: promoter for bacteriophage T3 RNA polymerase
   8444..8466    -  protein_bind   lac operator (fragment): The lac repressor binds to the lac operator to inhibit transcription in E. coli. This inhibition can be relieved by adding lactose or isopropyl-β-D-thiogalactopyranoside (IPTG). lac repressor encoded by lacI
   8470..8500    -  promoter       lac promoter: promoter for the E. coli lac operon
   8515..8536    -  protein_bind   CAP binding site: CAP binding activates transcription in the presence of cAMP. E. coli catabolite activator protein
   8549..8641    -  CDS            lacI (fragment): lac repressor; lacI; The lac repressor binds to the lac operator to inhibit transcription in E. coli. This inhibition can be relieved by adding lactose or isopropyl-β-D-thiogalactopyranoside (IPTG).
   8824..9412    -  rep_origin     ori: high-copy-number ColE1/pMB1/pBR322/pUC origin of replication
   9583..10443   -  CDS            AmpR: β-lactamase; bla; confers resistance to ampicillin, carbenicillin, and related antibiotics
  10444..10548   -  promoter       AmpR promoter: bla
  10585..11088   +  misc_feature   CEN/ARS: S. cerevisiae CEN6 centromere fused to an autonomously replicating sequence
  11156..35      +  CDS            rop (fragment) (across the origin): Rop protein, which maintains plasmids at low copy number; rop
