[The description below was written by a language model from this plasmid's Addgene catalogue record and pLannotate feature annotations shown in this document.]
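Description:
pJH2972 is an empty-backbone yeast CRISPR vector built on the pRS316 shuttle plasmid, designed to deliver both Cas9 and a user-supplied guide RNA to Saccharomyces cerevisiae from a single plasmid of about 11.2 kb. In E. coli it is maintained through a high-copy ColE1/pUC-type origin and selected with ampicillin via the β-lactamase gene; an f1 origin and remnants of the pBluescript-style lacZα/MCS region, flanked by T7 and T3 promoters, are also present. In yeast, a CEN6/ARS element provides stable, low-copy centromeric maintenance. Selection uses a URA3MX cassette, in which the S. cerevisiae URA3 coding sequence is expressed from the Ashbya gossypii TEF promoter and terminator. Because URA3 is counterselectable with 5-FOA, the plasmid can in principle be removed from cells after editing.

The payload has two expression units. The Streptococcus pyogenes Cas9 coding sequence is followed by a 3xFLAG epitope tag and the CYC1 terminator. The catalogue entry states that it is driven by the PGK1 promoter, although the automated annotation leaves the region upstream of Cas9 unlabelled. The second unit is a guide RNA cassette consisting of the RNA polymerase III-transcribed SNR52 promoter, the S. pyogenes gRNA scaffold and the SUP4 terminator. No targeting sequence is included: according to the record, the guide sequence is cloned into BplI sites, which presumably lie in the short gap between the SNR52 promoter and the scaffold. Once a guide is inserted, the plasmid supports Cas9-mediated cleavage and gene editing in budding yeast, the application described in the associated protocol.
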