Addgene plasmid #100956: pJH2972
Purpose: (Empty Backbone) Cas9 driven by PGK1 promoter. gRNA can be cloned into the BplI sites. URA3MX marker
Depositing lab: James Haber. Depositing organization: Brandeis University. Publication: Cas9-mediated gene editing in Saccharomyces cerevisiae. Ranjith Anand, Gonen Memisoglu & James Haber. Protocol Exchange (2017) 10.1038/protex.2017.021a.
Backbone
  Vector backbone: pRS316
  Backbone manufacturer: NA
  Vector type: Yeast Expression, CRISPR, Synthetic Biology
  Selectable markers: URA3
Growth in bacteria
  Bacterial resistance: Ampicillin, 100 μg/mL
  Growth temperature: 37°C
  Growth strain: DH5alpha
  Copy number: High Copy
Gene/Insert
  Gene/Insert name: None
Terms and licenses: Academic/Nonprofit Terms; Industry Terms: Not Available to Industry
Depositor comments: The protocol describing this plasmid is available at Protocol Exchange: doi:10.1038/protex.2017.021a
How to cite: pJH2972 was a gift from James Haber (Addgene plasmid # 100956 ; http://n2t.net/addgene:100956 ; RRID:Addgene_100956)
